Addgene plasmid #18254: T4 Lysozyme I27A WT*
Depositing lab: Brian Matthews. Depositing organization: University of Oregon.
Backbone
  Vector backbone: pHS1403
  Backbone size w/o insert (bp): 5000
  Vector type: Bacterial Expression
Growth in bacteria
  Bacterial resistance: Ampicillin, 100 μg/mL
  Growth temperature: 37°C
  Growth strain: DH5alpha
  Copy number: High Copy
Gene/Insert
  Gene/Insert name: T4 Lysozyme (alt name: JX5 TA)
  Species: Bacteriophage T4
  Insert size (bp): 600
  Mutation: I27A WT*
  GenBank ID: NP_049736
  Entrez Gene: e (a.k.a. T4p123)
  Cloning method: Restriction Enzyme; 5′ cloning site BamHI (not destroyed); 3′ cloning site HindIII (not destroyed)
  Sequencing primers: 5′ na; 3′ GGCGTATCACGAGGCCC
Terms and licenses: Academic/Nonprofit Terms; Industry Terms: Not Available to Industry
Depositor comments: The BamHI site is 27 bp from the ATG and the HindIII site is 115 bp from the stop.
How to cite: T4 Lysozyme I27A WT* was a gift from Brian Matthews (Addgene plasmid # 18254 ; http://n2t.net/addgene:18254 ; RRID:Addgene_18254)
