[The description below was written by a language model from this plasmid's Addgene catalogue record.]
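Description:
T4 Lysozyme I27A WT* is a bacterial expression plasmid built on the pHS1403 backbone (about 5 kb without insert) that carries a mutant form of the bacteriophage T4 lysozyme gene (gene e). It is maintained in E. coli as a high-copy plasmid under ampicillin selection. The record does not name the origin of replication or the promoter that drives expression, and no feature table is available to confirm other backbone elements.

The insert is roughly 600 bp and was cloned as a BamHI–HindIII fragment, with both sites preserved. According to the depositor's notes, the BamHI site lies 27 bp from the start codon and the HindIII site 115 bp beyond the stop codon, so the fragment includes short flanking untranslated stretches in addition to the coding region. The encoded protein carries the substitution I27A, replacing isoleucine 27 with alanine. The "WT*" designation indicates the background in which the mutation was made; in the T4 lysozyme literature this term conventionally refers to the cysteine-free pseudo-wild-type protein, although the record itself does not spell out those background changes. No affinity tags or fusion partners are listed.

The record does not state an intended use. Large-to-small substitutions such as isoleucine to alanine in T4 lysozyme are generally used for recombinant production of the variant in bacteria, to examine how such replacements affect protein stability, folding and structure. This plasmid fits that pattern as one member of a point-mutant series.
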