>Addgene plasmid #18254 | T4 Lysozyme I27A WT* | addgene partial sequence | sequence record 24041 | 3primeUP
CGAAAAGCCCGCTCATTAGGCGGGCTCAGATCTGCTCATGTTTGACAGCTTATCATCGATAAGCTTCGGC
AATAAATTCTTGATATGTTTTCATATGTTTCCTTTAAATATTTTAATTAGTAATTGTCTATTCAAGTAAT
TGTGAATATACTATCACAATTCCAAGAGAAAGTAAACAGCTTTATAGATTTTTATACGCGTCCCAAGTGC
CAGTTCTAAACGTTGTAATGACTCGTTTTGCGCGATTAGGTGTTTGATTATACCATCTACTTTTAGCTAA
GTTAACTGCTGCTTCATCCCAGCGTTTTTGTTGAAGCATACGTAAAGAGTTAGTAAATCCTGCCACACCG
GTTTCTCCCATTTGGAAAACCATATTAATCAATGCAGCGCGACGAACCGCATCAAGAGAATCATAAACCG
GTTTTAATTTAGCATTTCTCAGAATTCCGCGAACAGCAGCATCAACATCCTGATTAAAGAGTTTTTCAGC
CTCATCTTTTGTAATTACACCATTAGTATTACGCCCAATAGCTTTATCTAATTCAGATTTAGCAGCATTA
AGTGATGGACTTTTTGTAAGCAAATGACCGATGCCAGCAGTGTAATAGCCTTCTGTGTCTTTATAGATTT
TAAGTCTAAGACCTTCATCTATACGTAACATTTCAAATATATTCATAATACCTCCTAAGCATCGATGATC
CTGTTTCCTGTGTGAATTGTTATCCGCTCACATTCCACACATTATACGAGCCGATGATAATTGTCACAGG
GGATGGGAGAGCGCCCGGGGTNCCGGGNGAATGTACCGCCCCATTCNCCATAACGAGCGNAGCNAAGGAA
GC
